>Addgene plasmid #57791 | PA-mCherry-miniSOG-Golgi-7 | addgene full sequence | sequence record 311530 | Addgene NGS Result
CCTGCGTTATCCCCTGATTCTGTGGATAACCGTATTACCGCCATGCATTAGTTATTAATAGTAATCAATT
ACGGGGTCATTAGTTCATAGCCCATATATGGAGTTCCGCGTTACATAACTTACGGTAAATGGCCCGCCTG
GCTGACCGCCCAACGACCCCCGCCCATTGACGTCAATAATGACGTATGTTCCCATAGTAACGCCAATAGG
GACTTTCCATTGACGTCAATGGGTGGAGTATTTACGGTAAACTGCCCACTTGGCAGTACATCAAGTGTAT
CATATGCCAAGTACGCCCCCTATTGACGTCAATGACGGTAAATGGCCCGCCTGGCATTATGCCCAGTACA
TGACCTTATGGGACTTTCCTACTTGGCAGTACATCTACGTATTAGTCATCGCTATTACCATGGTGATGCG
GTTTTGGCAGTACATCAATGGGCGTGGATAGCGGTTTGACTCACGGGGATTTCCAAGTCTCCACCCCATT
GACGTCAATGGGAGTTTGTTTTGGCACCAAAATCAACGGGACTTTCCAAAATGTCGTAACAACTCCGCCC
CATTGACGCAAATGGGCGGTAGGCGTGTACGGTGGGAGGTCTATATAAGCAGAGCTGGTTTAGTGAACCG
TCAGATCCGCTAGCATGAGGCTTCGGGAGCCGCTCCTGAGCGGCAGCGCCGCGATGCCAGGCGCGTCCCT
ACAGCGGGCCTGCCGCCTGCTCGTGGCCGTCTGCGCTCTGCACCTTGGCGTCACCCTCGTTTACTACCTG
GCTGGCCGCGACCTGAGCCGCCTGCCCCAACTGGTCGGAGTCTCCACACCGCTGCAGGGCGGCTCGAACA
GTGCCGCCGCCATCGGGCAGTCCTCCGGGGAGCTCCGGACCGGAGGGGCCAAGGATCCACCGGTCGCCAC
CATGGTGAGCAAGGGCGAGGAGGATAACATGGCCATCATTAAGGAGTTCATGCGCTTCAAGGTGCACATG
GAGGGGTCCGTGAACGGCCACGTGTTCGAGATCGAGGGCGAGGGCGAGGGCCGCCCCTACGAGGGCACCC
AGACCGCCAAGCTGAAGGTGACCAAGGGCGGCCCCCTGCCCTTCACCTGGGACATCCTGAGCCCTCAGTT
CATGTACGGCTCCAATGCCTACGTGAAGCACCCCGCCGACATCCCCGACTACTTTAAGCTGTCCTTCCCC
GAGGGCTTCAAGTGGGAGCGCGTGATGAAATTCGAGGACGGCGGCGTGGTGACCGTGACCCAGGACTCCT
CCCTGCAGGACGGCGAGTTCATCTACAAGGTGAAGCTGCGCGGCACCAACTTCCCCTCCGACGGCCCCGT
GATGCAGAAGAAGACCATGGGCTGGGAGGCCCTCTCCGAGCGGATGTACCCCGAGGACGGCGCCCTGAAG
GGCGAGGTCAAGCCCAGAGTGAAGCTGAAGGACGGCGGCCACTACGACGCTGAGGTCAAGACCACCTACA
AGGCCAAGAAGCCCGTGCAGCTGCCCGGCGCCTACAACGTCAACCGCAAGCTGGACATCACCAGCCACAA
CGAGGACTACACCATCGTGGAGCAGTACGAGAGAGCCGAGGGCCGCCACTCCACCGGCGGCATGGACGAG
CTGTACAAGGGCGGCATGGAGAAGAGCTTCGTGATCACCGACCCCCGCCTGCCCGACAACCCCATCATCT
TCGCCAGCGACGGCTTCCTGGAGCTGACCGAGTACAGCAGAGAGGAGATCCTGGGCCGCAACGGCCGCTT
CCTGCAGGGCCCCGAGACCGACCAGGCCACCGTGCAGAAGATCCGCGACGCCATCCGCGACCAGCGCGAG
ATCACCGTGCAGCTGATCAACTACACCAAGAGCGGCAAGAAGTTCTGGAACCTGCTGCACCTGCAGCCCA
TGCGCGACCAGAAGGGCGAGCTGCAGTACTTCATCGGCGTGCAGCTGGACGGCTAAGCGGCCGCGACTCT
AGATCATAATCAGCCATACCACATTTGTAGAGGTTTTACTTGCTTTAAAAAACCTCCCACACCTCCCCCT
GAACCTGAAACATAAAATGAATGCAATTGTTGTTGTTAACTTGTTTATTGCAGCTTATAATGGTTACAAA
TAAAGCAATAGCATCACAAATTTCACAAATAAAGCATTTTTTTCACTGCATTCTAGTTGTGGTTTGTCCA
AACTCATCAATGTATCTTAAGGCGTAAATTGTAAGCGTTAATATTTTGTTAAAATTCGCGTTAAATTTTT
GTTAAATCAGCTCATTTTTTAACCAATAGGCCGAAATCGGCAAAATCCCTTATAAATCAAAAGAATAGAC
CGAGATAGGGT
[37 nt withheld, positions 2322-2358]
AAAGAACGTGGACTCCAACGTCAAAGG
[49 nt withheld, positions 2386-2434]
T
[91 nt withheld, positions 2436-2526]
G
[124 nt withheld, positions 2528-2651]
CAGGTGGCACTTTTCGGGGAAATGTGCGCGGAACCCCTATTTGTTTATTTTTCTAAATACATTCAAATAT
GTATCCGCTCATGAGACAATAACCCTGATAAATGCTTCAATAATATTGAAAAAGGAAGAGTCCTGAGGCG
GAAAGAACCAGCTGTGGAATGTGTGTCAGTTAGGGTGTGGAAAGTCCCCAGGCTCCCCAGCAGGCAGAAG
TATGCAAAGCATGCATCTCAATTAGTCAGCAACCAGGTGTGGAAAGTCCCCAGGCTCCCCAGCAGGCAGA
AGTATGCAAAGCATGCATCTCAATTAGTCAGCAACCATAGTCCCGCCCCTAACTCCGCCCATCCCGCCCC
TAACTCCGCCCAGTTCCGCCCATTCTCCGCCCCATGGCTGACTAATTTTTTTTATTTATGCAGAGGCCGA
GGCCGCCTCGGCCTCTGAGCTATTCCAGAAGTAGTGAGGAGGCTTTTTTGGAGGCCTAGGCTTTTGCAAA
GATCGATCAAGAGACAGGATGAGGATCGTTTCGCATGATTGAACAAGATGGATTGCACGCAGGTTCTCCG
GCCGCTTGGGTGGAGAGGCTATTCGGCTATGACTGGGCACAACAGACAATCGGCTGCTCTGATGCCGCCG
TGTTCCGGCTGTCAGCGCAGGGGCGCCCGGTTCTTTTTGTCAAGACCGACCTGTCCGGTGCCCTGAATGA
ACTGCAAGACGAGGCAGCGCGGCTATCGTGGCTGGCCACGACGGGCGTTCCTTGCGCAGCTGTGCTCGAC
GTTGTCACTGAAGCGGGAAGGGACTGGCTGCTATTGGGCGAAGTGCCGGGGCAGGATCTCCTGTCATCTC
ACCTTGCTCCTGCCGAGAAAGTATCCATCATGGCTGATGCAATGCGGCGGCTGCATACGCTTGATCCGGC
TACCTGCCCATTCGACCACCAAGCGAAACATCGCATCGAGCGAGCACGTACTCGGATGGAAGCCGGTCTT
GTCGATCAGGATGATCTGGACGAAGAGCATCAGGGGCTCGCGCCAGCCGAACTGTTCGCCAGGCTCAAGG
CGAGCATGCCCGACGGCGAGGATCTCGTCGTGACCCATGGCGATGCCTGCTTGCCGAATATCATGGTGGA
AAATGGCCGCTTTTCTGGATTCATCGACTGTGGCCGGCTGGGTGTGGCGGACCGCTATCAGGACATAGCG
TTGGCTACCCGTGATATTGCTGAAGAGCTTGGCGGCGAATGGGCTGACCGCTTCCTCGTGCTTTACGGTA
TCGCCGCTCCCGATTCGCAGCGCATCGCCTTCTATCGCCTTCTTGACGAGTTCTTCTGAGCGGGACTCTG
GGGTTCGAAATGACCGACCAAGCGACGCCCAACCTGCCATCACGAGATTTCGATTCCACCGCCGCCTTCT
ATGAAAGGTTGGGCTTCGGAATCGTTTTCCGGGACGCCGGCTGGATGATCCTCCAGCGCGGGGATCTCAT
GCTGGAGTTCTTCGCCCACCCTAGGGGGAGGCTAACTGAAACACGGAAGGAGACAATACCGGAAGGAACC
CGCGCTATGACGGCAATAAAAAGACAGAATAAAACGCACGGTGTTGGGTCGTTTGTTCATAAACGCGGGG
TTCGGTCCCAGGGCTGGCACTCTGTCGATACCCCACCGAGACCCCATTGGGGCCAATACGCCCGCGTTTC
TTCCTTTTCCCCACCCCACCCCCCAAGTTCGGGTGAAGGCCCAGGGCTCGCAGCCAACGTCGGGGCGGCA
GGCCCTGCCATAGCCTCAGGTTACTCATATATACTTTAGATTGATTTAAAACTTCATTTTTAATTTAAAA
GGATCTAGGTGAAGATCCTTTTTGATAATCTCATGACCAAAATCCCTTAACGTGAGTTTTCGTTCCACTG
AGCGTCAGACCCCGTAGAAAAGATCAAAGGATCTTCTTGAGATCCTTTTTTTCTGCGCGTAATCTGCTGC
TTGCAAACAAAAAAACCACCGCTACCAGCGGTGGTTTGTTTGCCGGATCAAGAGCTACCAACTCTTTTTC
CGAAGGTAACTGGCTTCAGCAGAGCGCAGATACCAAATACTGTTCTTCTAGTGTAGCCGTAGTTAGGCCA
CCACTTCAAGAACTCTGTAGCACCGCCTACATACCTCGCTCTGCTAATCCTGTTACCAGTGGCTGCTGCC
AGTGGCGATAAGTCGTGTCTTACCGGGTTGGACTCAAGACGATAGTTACCGGATAAGGCGCAGCGGTCGG
GCTGAACGGGGGGTTCGTGCACACAGCCCAGCTTGGAGCGAACGACCTACACCGAACTGAGATACCTACA
GCGTGAGCTATGAGAAAGCGCCACGCTTCCCGAAGGGAGAAAGGCGGACAGGTATCCGGTAAGCGGCAGG
GTCGGAACAGGAGAGCGCACGAGGGAGCTTCCAGGGGGAAACGCCTGGTATCTTTATAGTCCTGTCGGGT
TTCGCCACCTCTGACTTGAGCGTCGATTTTTGTGATGCTCGTCAGGGGGGCGGAGCCTATGGAAAAACGC
CAGCAACGCGGCCTTTTTACGGTTCCTGGCCTTTTGCTGGCCTTTTGCTCACATGTTCTTT
Features (pLannotate 1.2.2; 16 found; start..end, strand, type, name):
      7..41      +  rep_origin     RSF ori (fragment): Plasmids containing the RSF 1030 origin of replication can be propagated in E. coli cells that contain additional plasmids with compatible origins.
    109..412     +  enhancer       CMV enhancer: human cytomegalovirus immediate early enhancer
    413..616     +  promoter       CMV promoter: human cytomegalovirus (CMV) immediate early promoter
    645..902     +  CDS            B4GALT1 (fragment): B4GT1_HUMAN - Also known as GGTB2. Experimental evidence at protein level: Swiss-Prot protein existence level 1. [Processed beta-1,4-galactosyltransferase 1]: The cell surface form functions as a recognition molecule during a variety of cell to cell and cell to matrix interactions, as those occurring during development and egg fertilization, by binding to specific oligosaccharide ligands on opposing cells or in the extracellular matrix. From Homo sapiens (Human).
    912..1619    +  CDS            PAmCherry1: PAmCherry1 is a photoactivatable red fluorescent protein published in 2009, derived from Discosoma sp.. It is reported to be a rapidly-maturing monomer with high acid sensitivity.
   1626..1946    +  CDS            miniSOG: mini singlet oxygen generator, a fluorescent flavoprotein suitable for correlated light and electron microscopy (Shu et al., 2011)
   1962..2045    +  CDS            large T antigen (fragment): large T antigen from SV40 (simian virus 40)
   2068..2189    +  polyA_signal   SV40 poly(A) signal: SV40 polyadenylation signal
   2223..2651    -  rep_origin     f1 ori (sequence partly withheld): f1 bacteriophage origin of replication; arrow indicates direction of (+) strand synthesis
   2678..2782    +  promoter       AmpR promoter: bla
   2784..3141    +  promoter       SV40 promoter: SV40 enhancer and early promoter
   3176..3970    +  CDS            NeoR/KanR: aminoglycoside phosphotransferase from Tn5; aph(3')-II (or nptII); confers resistance to neomycin, kanamycin, and G418 (Geneticin®)
   3991..4143    +  CDS            ble (fragment): BLE_KLEPN - Experimental evidence at protein level: Swiss-Prot protein existence level 1. Binding protein with a strong affinity to the bleomycin family of antibiotics. Binds to CL990; an antimitotic-antibiotic compound. From Klebsiella pneumoniae.
   4202..4249    +  polyA_signal   HSV TK poly(A) signal: herpes simplex virus thymidine kinase polyadenylation signal (Cole and Stacy, 1985)
   4340..4356    -  polyA_signal   bGH poly(A) signal (fragment): bovine growth hormone polyadenylation signal
   4578..5166    +  rep_origin     ori: high-copy-number ColE1/pMB1/pBR322/pUC origin of replication
