[The description below was written by a language model from this plasmid's Addgene catalogue record and pLannotate feature annotations shown in this document.]
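Description:
PA-mCherry-miniSOG-Golgi-7 is a mammalian expression plasmid of about 5.2 kb that targets a dual fluorescent/electron-microscopy tag to the Golgi apparatus. It is built on a PA-mCherry-miniSOG backbone. It replicates in E. coli at high copy from a ColE1/pUC-type origin and also carries an f1 phage origin. A single NeoR/KanR (Tn5 aminoglycoside phosphotransferase) gene sits behind tandem bacterial (bla) and SV40 early promoters and ends in an HSV TK polyadenylation signal. This gene gives kanamycin resistance in bacteria and G418 selection in transfected mammalian cells. The short annotated fragments (RSF ori, ble, bGH poly(A), SV40 large T) appear to be partial matches within backbone sequence rather than functional parts.

The expression cassette is driven by the human CMV immediate-early enhancer and promoter and terminated by an SV40 poly(A) signal. Its open reading frame begins with amino acids 1–82 of human beta-1,4-galactosyltransferase 1 (B4GALT1), an N-terminal segment widely used as a Golgi localization signal. Fused downstream in turn are PAmCherry1, a monomeric photoactivatable red fluorescent protein, and miniSOG, a small flavoprotein that fluoresces green and generates singlet oxygen on illumination. The excitation (448/473 nm) and emission (500/528 nm) values in the record are in the blue/green range and so presumably describe miniSOG rather than PAmCherry1.

The associated publication concerns miniSOG as a genetically encoded tag for correlated light and electron microscopy. In that approach, singlet oxygen produced by miniSOG is used to create an electron-dense deposit at the tagged site. The construct therefore serves as a Golgi marker for such imaging, and the PAmCherry1 moiety adds a photoactivatable red channel. The cloning method is not recorded.
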