Addgene plasmid #57791: PA-mCherry-miniSOG-Golgi-7
Purpose: Localization: Golgi, Excitation: 448 / 473, Emission: 500 / 528
Depositing lab: Michael Davidson. Depositing organization: Florida State University, Tallahassee. Publication: A genetically encoded tag for correlated light and electron microscopy of intact cells, tissues, and organisms. Shu X, Lev-Ram V, Deerinck TJ, Qi Y, Ramko EB, Davidson MW, Jin Y, Ellisman MH, Tsien RY. PLoS Biol. 2011 Apr;9(4):e1001041. doi: 10.1371/journal.pbio.1001041. Epub 2011 Apr 5. PubMed 21483721.
Backbone
  Vector backbone: PA-mCherry-miniSOG
  Backbone size w/o insert (bp): 4750
  Vector type: Mammalian Expression
  Selectable markers: Neomycin (select with G418)
Growth in bacteria
  Bacterial resistance: Kanamycin, 50 μg/mL
  Growth temperature: 37°C
  Growth strain: DH5alpha
  Copy number: High Copy
Gene/Insert
  Gene/Insert name: Golgi (alt name: NM_001497.3)
  Species: H. sapiens (human)
  Mutation: aa 1-82 of NM_001497.3
  Entrez Gene: B4GALT1 (a.k.a. B4GAL-T1, CDG2D, CLDLFIB, GGTB2, GT1, GTB, beta4Gal-T1)
  Promoter: CMV
  Tag / fusion protein: PA-mCherry-miniSOG
  Cloning method: Unknown
  Sequencing primers: 5′ CMV-F; 3′ SV40pA-R
Terms and licenses: Academic/Nonprofit Terms; Industry Terms: Not Available to Industry
Depositor comments: . Excitation = 448 / 473; Emission = 500 / 528
How to cite: PA-mCherry-miniSOG-Golgi-7 was a gift from Michael Davidson (Addgene plasmid # 57791 ; http://n2t.net/addgene:57791 ; RRID:Addgene_57791)
